>Addgene plasmid #238719 | NanoBRET Assay Vector, TREM1-NanoLuc | addgene full sequence | sequence record 479784 | Addgene NGS Result
TCAATATTGGCCATTAGCCATATTATTCATTGGTTATATAGCATAAATCAATATTGGCTATTGGCCATTG
CATACGTTGTATCTATATCATAATATGTACATTTATATTGGCTCATGTCCAATATGACCGCCATGTTGGC
ATTGATTATTGACTAGTTATTAATAGTAATCAATTACGGGGTCATTAGTTCATAGCCCATATATGGAGTT
CCGCGTTACATAACTTACGGTAAATGGCCCGCCTGGCTGACCGCCCAACGACCCCCGCCCATTGACGTCA
ATAATGACGTATGTTCCCATAGTAACGCCAATAGGGACTTTCCATTGACGTCAATGGGTGGAGTATTTAC
GGTAAACTGCCCACTTGGCAGTACATCAAGTGTATCATATGCCAAGTCCGCCCCCTATTGACGTCAATGA
CGGTAAATGGCCCGCCTGGCATTATGCCCAGTACATGACCTTACGGGACTTTCCTACTTGGCAGTACATC
TACGTATTAGTCATCGCTATTACCATGGTGATGCGGTTTTGGCAGTACACCAATGGGCGTGGATAGCGGT
TTGACTCACGGGGATTTCCAAGTCTCCACCCCATTGACGTCAATGGGAGTTTGTTTTGGCACCAAAATCA
ACGGGACTTTCCAAAATGTCGTAATAACCCCGCCCCGTTGACGCAAATGGGCGGTAGGCGTGTACGGTGG
GAGGTCTATATAAGCAGAGCTGGTTTAGTGAACCGTCAGATCACTAGAAGCTTTATTGCGGTAGTTTATC
ACAGTTAAATTGCTAACGCAGTCAGTGCTTCTGACACAACAGTCTCGAACTTAAGCTGCAGAAGTTGGTC
GTGAGGCACTGGGCAGGTAAGTATCAAGGTTACAAGACAGGTTTAAGGAGACCAATAGAAACTGGGCTTG
TCGAGACAGAGAAGACTCTTGCGTTTCTGATAGGCACCTATTGGTCTTACTGACATCCACTTTGCCTTTC
TCTCCACAGGTGTCCACTCCCAGTTCAATTACAGCTCTTAAGGCTAGAGTATTAATACGACTCACTATAG
GGCTAGCGATCGCCATGAGGAAGACCAGGCTCTGGGGGCTGCTGTGGATGCTCTTTGTCTCAGAACTCCG
AGCTGCAACTAAATTAACTGAGGAAAAGTATGAACTGAAAGAGGGGCAGACCCTGGATGTGAAATGTGAC
TACACGCTAGAGAAGTTTGCCAGCAGCCAGAAAGCTTGGCAGATAATAAGGGACGGAGAGATGCCCAAGA
CCCTGGCATGCACAGAGAGGCCTTCAAAGAATTCCCATCCAGTCCAAGTGGGGAGGATCATACTAGAAGA
CTACCATGATCATGGTTTACTGCGCGTCCGAATGGTCAACCTTCAAGTGGAAGATTCTGGACTGTATCAG
TGTGTGATCTACCAGCCTCCCAAGGAGCCTCACATGCTGTTCGATCGCATCCGCTTGGTGGTGACCAAGG
GTTTTTCAGGGACCCCTGGCTCCAATGAGAATTCTACCCAGAATGTGTATAAGATTCCTCCTACCACCAC
TAAGGCCTTGTGCCCACTCTATACCAGCCCCAGAACTGTGACCCAAGCTCCACCCAAGTCAACTGCCGAT
GTCTCCACTCCTGACTCTGAAATCAACCTTACAAATGTGACAGATATCATCAGGGTTCCGGTGTTCAACA
TTGTCATTCTCCTGGCTGGTGGATTCCTGAGTAAGAGCCTGGTCTTCTCTGTCCTGTTTGCTGTCACGCT
GAGGTCATTTGTACCCGTTTCTCTCGGCTCGAGCGGCGTCTTCACACTCGAAGATTTCGTTGGGGACTGG
CGACAGACAGCCGGCTACAACCTGGACCAAGTCCTTGAACAGGGAGGTGTGTCCAGTTTGTTTCAGAATC
TCGGGGTGTCCGTAACTCCGATCCAAAGGATTGTCCTGAGCGGTGAAAATGGGCTGAAGATCGACATCCA
TGTCATCATCCCGTATGAAGGTCTGAGCGGCGACCAAATGGGCCAGATCGAAAAAATTTTTAAGGTGGTG
TACCCTGTGGATGATCATCACTTTAAGGTGATCCTGCACTATGGCACACTGGTAATCGACGGGGTTACGC
CGAACATGATCGACTATTTCGGACGGCCGTATGAAGGCATCGCCGTGTTCGACGGCAAAAAGATCACTGT
AACAGGGACCCTGTGGAACGGCAACAAAATTATCGACGAGCGCCTGATCAACCCCGACGGCTCCCTGCTG
TTCCGAGTAACCATCAACGGAGTGACCGGCTGGCGGCTGTGCGAACGCATTCTGGCGTAAGGCCGCGACT
CTAGAGTCGACCTGCAGGCATGCAAGCTGATCCGGCTGCTAACAAAGCCCGAAAGGAAGCTGAGTTGGCT
GCTGCCACCGCTGAGCAATAACTAGCATAACCCCTTGGGGCGGCCGCTTCGAGCAGACATGATAAGATAC
ATTGATGAGTTTGGACAAACCACAACTAGAATGCAGTGAAAAAAATGCTTTATTTGTGAAATTTGTGATG
CTATTGCTTTATTTGTAACCATTATAAGCTGCAATAAACAAGTTAACAACAACAATTGCATTCATTTTAT
GTTTCAGGTTCAGGGGGAGATGTGGGAGGTTTTTTTAAGCAAGTAAAACCTCTACAAATGTGGTAAAATC
GAATTTTAACAAAATATTAACGCTTACAATTTCCTGATGCGGTATTTTCTCCTTACGCATCTGTGCGGTA
TTTCACACCGCATACGCGGATCTGCGCAGCACCATGGCCTGAAATAACCTCTGAAAGAGGAACTTGGTTA
GGTACCTTCTGAGGCGGAAAGAACCAGCTGTGGAATGTGTGTCAGTTAGGGTGTGGAAAGTCCCCAGGCT
CCCCAGCAGGCAGAAGTATGCAAAGCATGCATCTCAATTAGTCAGCAACCAGGTGTGGAAAGTCCCCAGG
CTCCCCAGCAGGCAGAAGTATGCAAAGCATGCATCTCAATTAGTCAGCAACCATAGTCCCGCCCCTAACT
CCGCCCATCCCGCCCCTAACTCCGCCCAGTTCCGCCCATTCTCCGCCCCATGGCTGACTAATTTTTTTTA
TTTATGCAGAGGCCGAGGCCGCCTCGGCCTCTGAGCTATTCCAGAAGTAGTGAGGAGGCTTTTTTGGAGG
CCTAGGCTTTTGCAAAAAGCTTAATTAACTGTTGACAATTAATCATCGGCATAGTATATCGGCATAGTAT
AATACGACAAGGTGAGGAACTAAACCCAGGAGGCAGATCATGATTGAACAAGATGGATTGCACGCAGGTT
CTCCGGCCGCTTGGGTGGAGAGGCTATTCGGCTATGACTGGGCACAACAGACAATCGGCTGCTCTGATGC
CGCCGTGTTCCGGCTGTCAGCGCAGGGGCGCCCGGTTCTTTTTGTCAAGACCGACCTGTCCGGTGCCCTG
AATGAACTGCAGGACGAGGCAGCGCGGCTATCGTGGCTGGCCACGACGGGCGTTCCTTGCGCAGCTGTGC
TCGACGTTGTCACTGAAGCGGGAAGGGACTGGCTGCTATTGGGCGAAGTGCCGGGGCAGGATCTCCTGTC
ATCTCACCTTGCTCCTGCCGAGAAAGTATCCATCATGGCTGATGCAATGCGGCGGCTGCATACGCTTGAT
CCGGCTACCTGCCCATTCGACCACCAAGCGAAACATCGCATCGAGCGAGCACGTACTCGGATGGAAGCCG
GTCTTGTCGATCAGGATGATCTGGACGAAGAGCATCAGGGGCTCGCGCCAGCCGAACTGTTCGCCAGGCT
CAAGGCGCGCATGCCCGACGGCGAGGATCTCGTCGTGACCCATGGCGATGCCTGCTTGCCGAATATCATG
GTGGAAAATGGCCGCTTTTCTGGATTCATCGACTGTGGCCGGCTGGGTGTGGCGGACCGCTATCAGGACA
TAGCGTTGGCTACCCGTGATATTGCTGAAGAGCTTGGCGGCGAATGGGCTGACCGCTTCCTCGTGCTTTA
CGGTATCGCCGCTCCCGATTCGCAGCGCATCGCCTTCTATCGCCTTCTTGACGAGTTCTTCTGAGCGGGA
CTCTGGGGTTCGAAATGACCGACCAAGCGACGCCCAACCTGCCATCACGATGGCCGCAATAAAATATCTT
TATTTTCATTACATCTGTGTGTTGGTTTTTTGTGTGAATCGATAGCGATAAGGATCCTCTTTGCGCTTGC
GTTTTCCCTTGTCCAGATAGCCCAGTAGCTGACATTCATCCGGGGTCAGCACCGTTTCTGCGGACTGGCT
TTCTACCCGGTATCAGCTCACTCAAAGGCGGTAATACGGTTATCCACAGAATCAGGGGATAACGCAGGAA
AGAACATGTGAGCAAAAGGCCAGCAAAAGGCCAGGAACCGTAAAAAGGCCGCGTTGCTGGCGTTTTTCCA
TAGGCTCCGCCCCCCTGACGAGCATCACAAAAATCGACGCTCAAGTCAGAGGTGGCGAAACCCGACAGGA
CTATAAAGATACCAGGCGTTTCCCCCTGGAAGCTCCCTCGTGCGCTCTCCTGTTCCGACCCTGCCGCTTA
CCGGATACCTGTCCGCCTTTCTCCCTTCGGGAAGCGTGGCGCTTTCTCATAGCTCACGCTGTAGGTATCT
CAGTTCGGTGTAGGTCGTTCGCTCCAAGCTGGGCTGTGTGCACGAACCCCCCGTTCAGCCCGACCGCTGC
GCCTTATCCGGTAACTATCGTCTTGAGTCCAACCCGGTAAGACACGACTTATCGCCACTGGCAGCAGCCA
CTGGTAACAGGATTAGCAGAGCGAGGTATGTAGGCGGTGCTACAGAGTTCTTGAAGTGGTGGCCTAACTA
CGGCTACACTAGAAGGACAGTATTTGGTATCTGCGCTCTGCTGAAGCCAGTTACCTTCGGAAAAAGAGTT
GGTAGCTCTTGATCCGGCAAACAAACCACCGCTGGTAGCGGTGGTTTTTTTGTTTGCAAGCAGCAGATTA
CGCGCAGAAAAAAAGGATTTCAAGAAGATCCTTTGATCTTTTCTACGGGGTCTGACGCTCAGTGGAACGA
AAACTCACGTTAAGGGATTTTGGTCATGAGATTATCAAAAAGGATCTTCACCTAGATCCTTTTATAGTCC
GGAAATACAGGAACGCACGCTGGATGGCCCTTCGCTGGGATGGTGAAACCATGAAAAATGGCAGCTTCAG
TGGATTAAGTGGGGGTAATGTGGCCTGTACCCTCTGGTTGCATAGGTATTCATACGGTTAAAATTTATCA
GGCGCGATTGCGGCAGTTTTTCGGGTGGTTTGTTGCCATTTTTACCTGTCTGCTGCCGTGATCGCGCTGA
ACGCGTTTTAGCGGTGCGTACAATTAAGGGATTATGGTAAATCCACTTACTGTCTGCCCTCGTAGCCATC
GAGATAAACCGCAGTACTCCGGCCACGATGCGTCCGGCGTAGAGGATCGAGATCT
Features (pLannotate 1.2.2; 20 found; start..end, strand, type, name):
    140..517     +  enhancer       CMV enhancer: human cytomegalovirus immediate early enhancer
    519..718     +  promoter       CMV promoter: human cytomegalovirus (CMV) immediate early promoter
    857..989     +  intron         chimeric intron: chimera between introns from human β-globin and immunoglobulin heavy chain genes
   1033..1051    +  promoter       T7 promoter: promoter for bacteriophage T7 RNA polymerase
   1065..1766    +  CDS            TREM1: TREM1_HUMAN - Experimental evidence at protein level: Swiss-Prot protein existence level 1. [Isoform 2]: Acts as a decoy receptor, counterbalancing TREM1 proinflammatory activity through the neutralization of its lignad. From Homo sapiens (Human).
   1788..2300    +  CDS            Nluc: NanoLuc® luciferase human codon-optimized
   2309..2338    +  misc_feature   MCS (fragment): pUC18/19 multiple cloning site
   2345..2394    +  CDS            SET1 (fragment): solubility-enhancement tag derived from T7 phage gene 10B
   2402..2421    +  terminator     T7 terminator (fragment): transcription terminator for bacteriophage T7 RNA polymerase
   2443..2564    -  polyA_signal   SV40 poly(A) signal: SV40 polyadenylation signal
   2587..2655    -  CDS            large T antigen (fragment): large T antigen from SV40 (simian virus 40)
   2660..2692    +  rep_origin     M13 ori (fragment): M13 bacteriophage origin of replication; arrow indicates direction of (+) strand synthesis
   2693..2744    -  misc_feature   bom (fragment): basis of mobility region from pBR322
   2809..3166    +  promoter       SV40 promoter: SV40 enhancer and early promoter
   3181..3228    +  promoter       EM7 promoter: synthetic bacterial promoter&nbsp
   3260..4051    +  CDS            neo: KKA2_KLEPN - Also known as kan, nptII. Experimental evidence at protein level: Swiss-Prot protein existence level 1. Resistance to kanamycin, neomycin, paromomycin, ribostamycin, butirosin and gentamicin B. From Klebsiella pneumoniae.
   4118..4166    +  polyA_signal   poly(A) signal: synthetic polyadenylation signal
   4187..4276    -  CDS            tnpA (fragment): TN5P_ECOLX - Also known as tnp. Experimental evidence at protein level: Swiss-Prot protein existence level 1. Mediates transposition of transposon Tn5 by a 'cut and paste' mechanism. First, the monomeric transposase binds the 19 bp inverted DNA repeats flanking the transposon. Then, dimerization of the DNA- bound transposase creates a synaptic DNA complex. After nicking of the first DNA strand, excision of the transposon proceeds through a series of intermediates. The transposase then mediates the insertion of the transposon at a new site by strand transfer. The activity of the wild- type tran
   4405..4993    -  rep_origin     ori: high-copy-number ColE1/pMB1/pBR322/pUC origin of replication
   5109..5392    +  misc_feature   cer region: ColE1-derived recombination site that helps to maintain plasmids as monomers
