[The description below was written by a language model from this plasmid's Addgene catalogue record and pLannotate feature annotations shown in this document.]
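Description:
NanoBRET Assay Vector, TREM1-NanoLuc is a 5.4 kb mammalian expression plasmid built on the pFC32K Nluc CMV-neo Flexi Vector backbone. It produces human TREM1 (also known as CD354) fused at its C terminus to NanoLuc luciferase. Transcription is driven by the human cytomegalovirus immediate early enhancer and promoter, followed by a chimeric β-globin/immunoglobulin heavy chain intron that generally improves mRNA processing and expression. A T7 promoter sits just upstream of the open reading frame and could support in vitro transcription. The unmutated TREM1 coding sequence is followed after a short linker by the human codon-optimized Nluc sequence, and the transcript ends at an SV40 polyadenylation signal. Several short fragments annotated nearby (MCS, T7 terminator, SET1, large T antigen, M13 ori, bom, tnpA) appear to be partial matches to backbone remnants rather than functional parts.

The plasmid replicates in E. coli from a high-copy ColE1/pUC-type origin, and a ColE1 cer site helps keep it monomeric. A single neo (nptII) gene serves both hosts. The bacterial EM7 promoter drives it for kanamycin selection in E. coli, while the SV40 enhancer/early promoter and a synthetic poly(A) signal allow neomycin-class selection of stably transfected mammalian cells.

As its name indicates, the construct is intended for NanoBRET assays, where the NanoLuc fusion acts as the bioluminescent energy donor. Energy transfer to a fluorescent acceptor, such as a labelled ligand, tracer or partner protein, reports on proximity or binding to TREM1 in living cells. The record does not specify a particular acceptor or assay format.
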