Addgene plasmid #238719: NanoBRET Assay Vector, TREM1-NanoLuc
Purpose: Express TREM1-NanoLuc Fusion Protein in Mammalian Cells under a CMV promoter
Depositing lab: Promega Corporation.
Backbone
  Vector backbone: pFC32K Nluc CMV-neo Flexi(R) Vector
  Vector type: Mammalian Expression
  Selectable markers: Neomycin
Growth in bacteria
  Bacterial resistance: Kanamycin, 50 μg/mL
  Growth temperature: 37°C
  Growth strain: DH5alpha
  Copy number: High Copy
Gene/Insert
  Gene/Insert name: TREM1
  Species: H. sapiens (human)
  Mutation: None
  Entrez Gene: TREM1 (a.k.a. CD354, TREM-1)
  Promoter: CMV
  Tag / fusion protein: NanoLuc (R) (C terminal on backbone)
  Cloning method: Other
Terms and licenses: Academic/Nonprofit Terms; Industry Terms
How to cite: NanoBRET Assay Vector, TREM1-NanoLuc was a gift from Promega Corporation (Addgene plasmid # 238719 ; http://n2t.net/addgene:238719 ; RRID:Addgene_238719)
